Addgene plasmid #118881: pOCC292
Purpose: shuttle vector for baculovirus production, using FlashBac bacmid; for recombinant protein with C-terminal mRuby3, and C-terminal HIS6 tag, cleavable with 3C
Depositing lab: Marc Bickle & PEPC MPI CBG. Depositing organization: Max Planck Institute of Molecular Cell Biology and Genetics. Publication: FlexiBAC: a versatile, open-source baculovirus vector system for protein expression, secretion, and proteolytic processing. Lemaitre RP, Bogdanova A, Borgonovo B, Woodruff JB, Drechsel DN. BMC Biotechnol. 2019 Mar 29;19(1):20. doi: 10.1186/s12896-019-0512-z. PubMed 30925874.
Backbone
  Vector backbone: pOET1
  Backbone size w/o insert (bp): 4900
  Vector type: Insect Expression
Growth in bacteria
  Bacterial resistance: Ampicillin, 100 μg/mL
  Growth temperature: 37°C
  Growth strain: DB3.1
  Copy number: High Copy
Gene/Insert
  Gene/Insert name: NcoI-NotI-ccdB-AscI-mRuby3-3C-HIS6-stop-HindIII cassette
  Promoter: polH
  Tag / fusion protein: mRuby3, HIS6, cleavable with 3C protease (C terminal on backbone)
  Cloning method: Restriction Enzyme; 5′ cloning site NotI (unknown if destroyed); 3′ cloning site AscI (unknown if destroyed)
Terms and licenses: Academic/Nonprofit Terms; Industry Terms: Not Available to Industry
How to cite: pOCC292 was a gift from Marc Bickle & PEPC MPI CBG (Addgene plasmid # 118881 ; http://n2t.net/addgene:118881 ; RRID:Addgene_118881)
