[The description below was written by a language model from this plasmid's Addgene catalogue record and pLannotate feature annotations shown in this document.]
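Description:
pOCC292 is a baculovirus transfer (shuttle) vector built on the pOET1 backbone, part of the FlexiBAC system for producing recombinant proteins in insect cells. In E. coli it replicates from a high-copy ColE1/pUC-type origin and is selected with ampicillin through the β-lactamase gene. Because the empty vector carries the toxic ccdB gene, it is maintained in the ccdB-tolerant strain DB3.1. Small remnants of other elements (M13 ori, lacZα, lacI and RSF ori fragments, and a T7 promoter) are annotated in the backbone but appear to be cloning vestiges with no stated role.

The expression cassette is driven by the very late AcMNPV polyhedrin (polH) promoter and is organised as NcoI-NotI-ccdB-AscI-mRuby3-3C-HIS6-stop-HindIII. A gene of interest is inserted between NotI and AscI, displacing ccdB, so that ccdB-sensitive cloning strains counter-select non-recombinant plasmid. The insert is then read in frame into the red fluorescent protein mRuby3, a 3C protease recognition site and a six-histidine tag. This gives a C-terminal fusion that can be followed by fluorescence and purified by metal affinity. According to the record the tag is cleavable with 3C, and the cassette order places the site between mRuby3 and the His tag. An SV40 polyadenylation signal and the polyhedrin 3′ UTR follow the cassette.

The LEF-2 and ORF603 sequences upstream, together with the polyhedrin-locus sequence downstream, provide baculoviral flanks for homologous recombination with the FlashBac bacmid in insect cells, generating recombinant virus. The two sequence records, from the depositor and from repository sequencing, differ by one nucleotide in length and in start position but show the same feature set.
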