Features (pLannotate 1.2.2; 17 found; start..end, strand, type, name):
     79..170     +  promoter       polyhedrin promoter: polh from Autographa californica; promoter for the baculovirus polyhedrin gene
    329..631     +  CDS            ccdB: CCDB_ECOLI - Also known as G, letB, letD. Experimental evidence at protein level: Swiss-Prot protein existence level 1. Toxic component of a type II toxin-antitoxin (TA) system, functioning in plasmid maintainence. Responsible for the post- segregational killing (PSK) of plasmid-free cells, also referred to as a plasmid addiction system. Half-life of over 2 hours. Cell killing by CcdB is accompanied by filamentation, defects in chromosome and plasmid segregation, defects in cell division, formation of anucleate cells, decreased DNA synthesis and plasmid loss. Interferes with the activity of DN
    702..1412    +  CDS            mRuby3: mRuby3 is a basic (constitutively fluorescent) red fluorescent protein published in 2016, derived from Entacmaea quadricolor. It has low acid sensitivity.
   1446..1463    +  CDS            7xHis (fragment): 6xHis affinity tag
   1499..1582    +  CDS            large T antigen (fragment): large T antigen from SV40 (simian virus 40)
   1605..1739    +  polyA_signal   SV40 poly(A) signal: SV40 polyadenylation signal
   1812..2184    +  3'UTR          polyhedrin 3' UTR: 3' UTR from the Autographa californica nucleopolyhedrovirus polyhedrin gene (Suzuki et al., 2006)
   2444..2491    -  CDS            lacI (fragment): lac repressor; lacI; The lac repressor binds to the lac operator to inhibit transcription in E. coli. This inhibition can be relieved by adding lactose or isopropyl-β-D-thiogalactopyranoside (IPTG).
   2528..2568    -  rep_origin     RSF ori (fragment): Plasmids containing the RSF 1030 origin of replication can be propagated in E. coli cells that contain additional plasmids with compatible origins.
   2646..3234    -  rep_origin     ori: high-copy-number ColE1/pMB1/pBR322/pUC origin of replication
   3405..4265    -  CDS            AmpR: β-lactamase; bla; confers resistance to ampicillin, carbenicillin, and related antibiotics
   4267..4371    -  promoter       AmpR promoter: bla
   4397..4528    -  rep_origin     M13 ori (fragment): M13 bacteriophage origin of replication; arrow indicates direction of (+) strand synthesis
   4549..4705    -  CDS            lacZα (fragment): LacZα fragment of β-galactosidase; lacZ fragment
   4714..4732    +  promoter       T7 promoter: promoter for bacteriophage T7 RNA polymerase
   4835..5464    +  CDS            LEF-2: LEF2_NPVAC - Experimental evidence at protein level: Swiss-Prot protein existence level 1. Plays an essential role in viral DNA replication. Does not seem to participate in the initiation step but is rather important for the amplification of DNA. Also required for expression from the vp39 and polh promoters. From Autographa californica nuclear polyhedrosis virus (AcMNPV).
   5505..6110    +  CDS            ORF603: baculovirus ORF603 protein
>Addgene plasmid #118881 | pOCC292 | depositor full sequence | sequence record 224671 | Full Sequence
AGCTGCCACCATTTTGTTCGCCCAGGACTCTAGCTATAGTTCTAGTGGTTGGCTACGTATACTCCGGAAT
ATTAATAGATCATGGAGATAATTAAAATGATAACCATCTCGCAAATAAATAAGTATTTTACTGTTTTCGT
AACAGTTTTGTAATAAAAAAACCTATAAATATTCCGGATTATTCATACCGTCCCACCATCGGGCGCGGAT
CGCCACCATGGCGGCCGCAAGCGCTATGGCCACAACCTGTTACATTGCACAAGATAAAAATATATCATCA
CGAACAGTAAAACTGTCTGCTTACATAAACAGTAATACAAGGGGTGTTATGCAGTTTAAGGTTTACACCT
ATAAAAGAGAGAGCCGTTATCGTCTGTTTGTGGATGTACAGAGTGATATTATTGACACGCCCGGGCGACG
GATGGTGATCCCCCTGGCCAGTGCCCGTCTGCTGTCAGATAAAGTCTCCCGTGAACTTTACCCGGTGGTG
CATATCGGGGATGAAAGCTGGCGCATGATGACCACCGATATGGCCAGTGTGCCGGTCTCCGTTATCGGGG
AAGAAGTGGCTGATCTCAGCCACCGCGAAAATGACATCAAAAACGCCATTAACCTGATGTTCTGGGGAAT
ATAAATGTCAGGCTCCCTTATACACAGCCAGTGGCGCGCCGGGATCCGCTGGCTCCGCTGCTGGTTCTGG
CATGGTGTCTAAGGGCGAAGAGCTGATCAAGGAAAATATGCGTATGAAGGTGGTCATGGAAGGTTCGGTC
AACGGCCACCAATTCAAATGCACAGGTGAAGGAGAAGGCAGACCGTACGAGGGAACTCAAACCATGAGGA
TCAAAGTCATCGAGGGAGGACCCCTGCCATTTGCCTTTGACATTCTTGCCACGTCGTTCATGTATGGCAG
CCGTACTTTTATCAAGTACCCGGCCGACATCCCTGATTTCTTTAAACAGTCCTTTCCTGAGGGTTTTACT
TGGGAAAGAGTTACGAGATACGAAGATGGTGGAGTCGTCACCGTCACGCAGGACACCAGCCTTGAGGATG
GCGAGCTCGTCTACAACGTCAAGGTCAGAGGGGTAAACTTTCCCTCCAATGGTCCCGTGATGCAGAAGAA
GACCAAGGGTTGGGAGCCTAATACAGAGATGATGTATCCAGCAGATGGTGGTCTGAGAGGATACACTGAC
ATCGCACTGAAAGTTGATGGTGGTGGCCATCTGCACTGCAACTTCGTGACAACTTACAGGTCAAAAAAGA
CCGTCGGGAACATCAAGATGCCCGGTGTCCATGCCGTTGATCACCGCCTGGAAAGGATCGAGGAGAGTGA
CAATGAAACCTACGTAGTGCAACGCGAAGTGGCAGTTGCCAAATACAGCAACCTTGGTGGTGGCATGGAC
GAGCTGTACAAGCTGGAAGTTCTGTTCCAGGGGCCGGGCAGCAGCCATCACCATCACCATCACAGTGGAT
AATAGAAGCTTGTCGAGAAGTACTAGAGGATCATAATCAGCCATACCACATTTGTAGAGGTTTTACTTGC
TTTAAAAAACCTCCCACACCTCCCCCTGAACCTGAAACATAAAATGAATGCAATTGTTGTTGTTAACTTG
TTTATTGCAGCTTATAATGGTTACAAATAAAGCAATAGCATCACAAATTTCACAAATAAAGCATTTTTTT
CACTGCATTCTAGTTGTGGTTTGTCCAAACTCATCAATGTATCTTATCATGTCTGGATCTGATCACTGCT
TGAGCCTAGGAGATCCGAACCAGATAAGTGAAAGCCTGCATCCGCAGATCTTAATTAATAAAACACGATA
CATTGTTATTAGTACATTTATTAAGCGCTAGATTCTGTGCGTTGTTGATTTACAGACAATTGTTGTACGT
ATTTTAATAATTCATTAAATTTATAATCTTTAGGGTGGTATGTTAGAGCGAAAATCAAATGATTTTCAGC
GTCTTTATATCTGAATTTAAATATTAAATCCTCAATAGATTTGTAAAATAGGTTTCGATTAGTTTCAAAC
AAGGGTTGTTTTTCCGAACCGATGGCTGGACTATCTAATGGATTTTCGCTCAACGCCACAAAACTTGCCA
AATCTTGTAGCAGCAATCTAGCTTTGTCGATATTCGTTTGTGTTTTGTTTTGTAATAAAGGTTCGACGTC
GTTCAAAATATTATGCGCTTTTGTATTTCTTTCATCACTGTCGTTAGTGTACAATTGACTCGACGTAAAC
ACGTTAAATAACGCTTGGACATATTTAACATCGGGCGTGTTAGCTTTATTAGGCCGATTATCGTCGTCGT
CCCAACCCTCGTCGTTAGAAGTTGCTTCCGAAGACGATTTTGCCATAGCCACACGACGCCTATTAATTGT
GTCGGCTAACACGTCCGCGATCAAATTTGTAGTTGAGCTTTTTGGGCCTCATGGGCCTTCCGCTCACTGC
CCGCTTTCCAGTCGGGAAACCTGTCGTGCCAGCTGCATTAACATGGTCATAGCTGTTTCCTTGCGTATTG
GGCGCTCTCCGCTTCCTCGCTCACTGACTCGCTGCGCTCGGTCGTTCGGGTAAAGCCTGGGGTGCCTAAT
GAGCAAAAGGCCAGCAAAAGGCCAGGAACCGTAAAAAGGCCGCGTTGCTGGCGTTTTTCCATAGGCTCCG
CCCCCCTGACGAGCATCACAAAAATCGACGCTCAAGTCAGAGGTGGCGAAACCCGACAGGACTATAAAGA
TACCAGGCGTTTCCCCCTGGAAGCTCCCTCGTGCGCTCTCCTGTTCCGACCCTGCCGCTTACCGGATACC
TGTCCGCCTTTCTCCCTTCGGGAAGCGTGGCGCTTTCTCATAGCTCACGCTGTAGGTATCTCAGTTCGGT
GTAGGTCGTTCGCTCCAAGCTGGGCTGTGTGCACGAACCCCCCGTTCAGCCCGACCGCTGCGCCTTATCC
GGTAACTATCGTCTTGAGTCCAACCCGGTAAGACACGACTTATCGCCACTGGCAGCAGCCACTGGTAACA
GGATTAGCAGAGCGAGGTATGTAGGCGGTGCTACAGAGTTCTTGAAGTGGTGGCCTAACTACGGCTACAC
TAGAAGAACAGTATTTGGTATCTGCGCTCTGCTGAAGCCAGTTACCTTCGGAAAAAGAGTTGGTAGCTCT
TGATCCGGCAAACAAACCACCGCTGGTAGCGGTGGTTTTTTTGTTTGCAAGCAGCAGATTACGCGCAGAA
AAAAAGGATCTCAAGAAGATCCTTTGATCTTTTCTACGGGGTCTGACGCTCAGTGGAACGAAAACTCACG
TTAAGGGATTTTGGTCATGAGATTATCAAAAAGGATCTTCACCTAGATCCTTTTAAATTAAAAATGAAGT
TTTAAATCAATCTAAAGTATATATGAGTAAACTTGGTCTGACAGTTACCAATGCTTAATCAGTGAGGCAC
CTATCTCAGCGATCTGTCTATTTCGTTCATCCATAGTTGCCTGACTCCCCGTCGTGTAGATAACTACGAT
ACGGGAGGGCTTACCATCTGGCCCCAGTGCTGCAATGATACCGCGAGACCCACGCTCACCGGCTCCAGAT
TTATCAGCAATAAACCAGCCAGCCGGAAGGGCCGAGCGCAGAAGTGGTCCTGCAACTTTATCCGCCTCCA
TCCAGTCTATTAATTGTTGCCGGGAAGCTAGAGTAAGTAGTTCGCCAGTTAATAGTTTGCGCAACGTTGT
TGCCATTGCTGCAGGCATCGTGGTGTCACGCTCGTCGTTTGGTATGGCTTCATTCAGCTCCGGTTCCCAA
CGATCAAGGCGAGTTACATGATCCCCCATGTTGTGCAAAAAAGCGGTTAGCTCCTTCGGTCCTCCGATCG
TTGTCAGAAGTAAGTTGGCCGCAGTGTTATCACTCATGGTTATGGCAGCACTGCATAATTCTCTTACTGT
CATGCCATCCGTAAGATGCTTTTCTGTGACTGGTGAGTACTCAACCAAGTCATTCTGAGAATAGTGTATG
CGGCGACCGAGTTGCTCTTGCCCGGCGTCAACACGGGATAATACCGCGCCACATAGCAGAACTTTAAAAG
TGCTCATCATTGGAAAACGTTCTTCGGGGCGAAAACTCTCAAGGATCTTACCGCTGTTGAGATCCAGTTC
GATGTAACCCACTCGTGCACCCAACTGATCTTCAGCATCTTTTACTTTCACCAGCGTTTCTGGGTGAGCA
AAAACAGGAAGGCAAAATGCCGCAAAAAAGGGAATAAGGGCGACACGGAAATGTTGAATACTCATTACTC
TTCCTTTTTCAATATTATTGAAGCATTTATCAGGGTTATTGTCTCATGAGCGGATACATATTTGAATGTA
TTTAGAAAAATAAACAAATAGGGGTTCCGCGCACATTTCCCCGAAAAGTGCCACCTAAATTGTAAGCGTT
AATATTTTGTTAAAATTCGCGTTAAATTTTTGTTAAATCAGCTCATTTTTTAACCAATAGGCCGAAATCG
GCAAAATCCCTTATAAATCAAAAGAATAGACCGAGATAGGGTTGAGTGGCCGCTACAGGGCGCTCCCATT
CGCCATTCAGGCTGCGCAACTGTTGGGAAGGGCGTTTCGGTGCGGGCCTCTTCGCTATTACGCCAGCTGG
CGAAAGGGGGATGTGCTGCAAGGCGATTAAGTTGGGTAACGCCAGGGTTTTCCCAGTCACGACGTTGTAA
AACGACGGCCAGTGAGCGCGACGTAATACGACTCACTATAGGGCGAATTGGCGGAAGGCCGTCAAGGCCG
TGACGTTAAAACTATTAAGCCATCCAATCGACCGTTAGTCGAATCAGGACCGCTGGTGCGAGAAGCCGCG
AAGTATGGCGAATGCATCGTATAACGTGTGGAGTCCGCTCATTAGAGCGTCATGTTTAGACAAGAAAGCT
ACATATTTAATTGATCCCGATGATTTTATTGATAAATTGACCCTAACTCCATACACGGTATTCTACAATG
GCGGGGTTTTGGTCAAAATTTCCGGACTGCGATTGTACATGCTGTTAACGGCTCCGCCCACTATTAATGA
AATTAAAAATTCCAATTTTAAAAAACGCAGCAAGAGAAACATTTGTATGAAAGAATGCGTAGAAGGAAAG
AAAAATGTCGTGGACATGCTGAACAACAAGATTAATATGCCTCCGTGTATAAAAAAAATATTGAACGATT
TGAAAGAAAACAATGTACCGCGCGGCGGTATGTACAGGAAGAGGTTTATACTAAACTGTTACATTGCAAA
CGTGGTTTCGTGTGCCAAGTGTGAAAACCGATGTTTAATCAAGGCTCTGACGCATTTCTACAACCACGAC
TCCAAGTGTGTGGGTGAAGTCATGCATCTTTTAATCAAATCCCAAGATGTGTATAAACCACCAAACTGCC
AAAAAATGAAAACTGTGGACAAGCTCTGTCCGTTTGCTGGCAACTGCAAGGGTCTCAATCCTATTTGTAA
TTATTGAATAATAAAACAATTATAAATGCTAAATTTGTTTTTTATTAACGATACAAACCAAACGCAACAA
GAACATTTGTAGTATTATCTATAATTGAAAACGCGTAGTTATAATCGCTGAGGTAATATTTAAAATCATT
TTCAAATGATTCACAGTTAATTTGCGACAATATAATTTTATTTTCACATAAACTAGACGCCTTGTCGTCT
TCTTCTTCGTATTCCTTCTCTTTTTCATTTTTCTCCTCATAAAAATTAACATAGTTATTATCGTATCCAT
ATATGTATCTATCGTATAGAGTAAATTTTTTGTTGTCATAAATATATATGTCTTTTTTAATGGGGTGTAT
AGTACCGCTGCGCATAGTTTTTCTGTAATTTACAACAGTGCTATTTTCTGGTAGTTCTTCGGAGTGTGTT
GCTTTAATTATTAAATTTATATAATCAATGAATTTGGGATCGTCGGTTTTGTACAATATGTTGCCGGCAT
AGTACGCAGCTTCTTCTAGTTCAATTACACCATTTTTTAGCAGCACCGGATTAACATAACTTTCCAAAAT
GTTGTACGAACCGTTAAACAAAAACAGTTCACCTCCCTTTTCTATACTATTGTCTGCGAGCAGTTGTTTG
TTGTTAAAAATAACAGCCATTGTAATGAGACGCACAAACTAATATCACA
