Features (pLannotate 1.2.2; 17 found; start..end, strand, type, name):
      1..92      +  promoter       polyhedrin promoter: polh from Autographa californica; promoter for the baculovirus polyhedrin gene
    251..553     +  CDS            ccdB: CCDB_ECOLI - Also known as G, letB, letD. Experimental evidence at protein level: Swiss-Prot protein existence level 1. Toxic component of a type II toxin-antitoxin (TA) system, functioning in plasmid maintainence. Responsible for the post- segregational killing (PSK) of plasmid-free cells, also referred to as a plasmid addiction system. Half-life of over 2 hours. Cell killing by CcdB is accompanied by filamentation, defects in chromosome and plasmid segregation, defects in cell division, formation of anucleate cells, decreased DNA synthesis and plasmid loss. Interferes with the activity of DN
    624..1334    +  CDS            mRuby3: mRuby3 is a basic (constitutively fluorescent) red fluorescent protein published in 2016, derived from Entacmaea quadricolor. It has low acid sensitivity.
   1368..1385    +  CDS            7xHis (fragment): 6xHis affinity tag
   1421..1504    +  CDS            large T antigen (fragment): large T antigen from SV40 (simian virus 40)
   1527..1661    +  polyA_signal   SV40 poly(A) signal: SV40 polyadenylation signal
   1734..2106    +  3'UTR          polyhedrin 3' UTR: 3' UTR from the Autographa californica nucleopolyhedrovirus polyhedrin gene (Suzuki et al., 2006)
   2366..2413    -  CDS            lacI (fragment): lac repressor; lacI; The lac repressor binds to the lac operator to inhibit transcription in E. coli. This inhibition can be relieved by adding lactose or isopropyl-β-D-thiogalactopyranoside (IPTG).
   2450..2490    -  rep_origin     RSF ori (fragment): Plasmids containing the RSF 1030 origin of replication can be propagated in E. coli cells that contain additional plasmids with compatible origins.
   2568..3156    -  rep_origin     ori: high-copy-number ColE1/pMB1/pBR322/pUC origin of replication
   3327..4187    -  CDS            AmpR: β-lactamase; bla; confers resistance to ampicillin, carbenicillin, and related antibiotics
   4188..4292    -  promoter       AmpR promoter: bla
   4318..4449    -  rep_origin     M13 ori (fragment): M13 bacteriophage origin of replication; arrow indicates direction of (+) strand synthesis
   4470..4626    -  CDS            lacZα (fragment): LacZα fragment of β-galactosidase; lacZ fragment
   4635..4653    +  promoter       T7 promoter: promoter for bacteriophage T7 RNA polymerase
   4756..5385    +  CDS            LEF-2: LEF2_NPVAC - Experimental evidence at protein level: Swiss-Prot protein existence level 1. Plays an essential role in viral DNA replication. Does not seem to participate in the initiation step but is rather important for the amplification of DNA. Also required for expression from the vp39 and polh promoters. From Autographa californica nuclear polyhedrosis virus (AcMNPV).
   5426..6031    +  CDS            ORF603: baculovirus ORF603 protein
>Addgene plasmid #118881 | pOCC292 | addgene full sequence | sequence record 232308 | Addgene NGS Result
ATCATGGAGATAATTAAAATGATAACCATCTCGCAAATAAATAAGTATTTTACTGTTTTCGTAACAGTTT
TGTAATAAAAAAACCTATAAATATTCCGGATTATTCATACCGTCCCACCATCGGGCGCGGATCGCCACCA
TGGCGGCCGCAAGCGCTATGGCCACAACCTGTTACATTGCACAAGATAAAAATATATCATCACGAACAGT
AAAACTGTCTGCTTACATAAACAGTAATACAAGGGGTGTTATGCAGTTTAAGGTTTACACCTATAAAAGA
GAGAGCCGTTATCGTCTGTTTGTGGATGTACAGAGTGATATTATTGACACGCCCGGGCGACGGATGGTGA
TCCCCCTGGCCAGTGCCCGTCTGCTGTCAGATAAAGTCTCCCGTGAACTTTACCCGGTGGTGCATATCGG
GGATGAAAGCTGGCGCATGATGACCACCGATATGGCCAGTGTGCCGGTCTCCGTTATCGGGGAAGAAGTG
GCTGATCTCAGCCACCGCGAAAATGACATCAAAAACGCCATTAACCTGATGTTCTGGGGAATATAAATGT
CAGGCTCCCTTATACACAGCCAGTGGCGCGCCGGGATCCGCTGGCTCCGCTGCTGGTTCTGGCATGGTGT
CTAAGGGCGAAGAGCTGATCAAGGAAAATATGCGTATGAAGGTGGTCATGGAAGGTTCGGTCAACGGCCA
CCAATTCAAATGCACAGGTGAAGGAGAAGGCAGACCGTACGAGGGAACTCAAACCATGAGGATCAAAGTC
ATCGAGGGAGGACCCCTGCCATTTGCCTTTGACATTCTTGCCACGTCGTTCATGTATGGCAGCCGTACTT
TTATCAAGTACCCGGCCGACATCCCTGATTTCTTTAAACAGTCCTTTCCTGAGGGTTTTACTTGGGAAAG
AGTTACGAGATACGAAGATGGTGGAGTCGTCACCGTCACGCAGGACACCAGCCTTGAGGATGGCGAGCTC
GTCTACAACGTCAAGGTCAGAGGGGTAAACTTTCCCTCCAATGGTCCCGTGATGCAGAAGAAGACCAAGG
GTTGGGAGCCTAATACAGAGATGATGTATCCAGCAGATGGTGGTCTGAGAGGATACACTGACATCGCACT
GAAAGTTGATGGTGGTGGCCATCTGCACTGCAACTTCGTGACAACTTACAGGTCAAAAAAGACCGTCGGG
AACATCAAGATGCCCGGTGTCCATGCCGTTGATCACCGCCTGGAAAGGATCGAGGAGAGTGACAATGAAA
CCTACGTAGTGCAACGCGAAGTGGCAGTTGCCAAATACAGCAACCTTGGTGGTGGCATGGACGAGCTGTA
CAAGCTGGAAGTTCTGTTCCAGGGGCCGGGCAGCAGCCATCACCATCACCATCACAGTGGATAATAGAAG
CTTGTCGAGAAGTACTAGAGGATCATAATCAGCCATACCACATTTGTAGAGGTTTTACTTGCTTTAAAAA
ACCTCCCACACCTCCCCCTGAACCTGAAACATAAAATGAATGCAATTGTTGTTGTTAACTTGTTTATTGC
AGCTTATAATGGTTACAAATAAAGCAATAGCATCACAAATTTCACAAATAAAGCATTTTTTTCACTGCAT
TCTAGTTGTGGTTTGTCCAAACTCATCAATGTATCTTATCATGTCTGGATCTGATCACTGCTTGAGCCTA
GGAGATCCGAACCAGATAAGTGAAAGCCTGCATCCGCAGATCTTAATTAATAAAACACGATACATTGTTA
TTAGTACATTTATTAAGCGCTAGATTCTGTGCGTTGTTGATTTACAGACAATTGTTGTACGTATTTTAAT
AATTCATTAAATTTATAATCTTTAGGGTGGTATGTTAGAGCGAAAATCAAATGATTTTCAGCGTCTTTAT
ATCTGAATTTAAATATTAAATCCTCAATAGATTTGTAAAATAGGTTTCGATTAGTTTCAAACAAGGGTTG
TTTTTCCGAACCGATGGCTGGACTATCTAATGGATTTTCGCTCAACGCCACAAAACTTGCCAAATCTTGT
AGCAGCAATCTAGCTTTGTCGATATTCGTTTGTGTTTTGTTTTGTAATAAAGGTTCGACGTCGTTCAAAA
TATTATGCGCTTTTGTATTTCTTTCATCACTGTCGTTAGTGTACAATTGACTCGACGTAAACACGTTAAA
TAACGCTTGGACATATTTAACATCGGGCGTGTTAGCTTTATTAGGCCGATTATCGTCGTCGTCCCAACCC
TCGTCGTTAGAAGTTGCTTCCGAAGACGATTTTGCCATAGCCACACGACGCCTATTAATTGTGTCGGCTA
ACACGTCCGCGATCAAATTTGTAGTTGAGCTTTTTGGGCCTCATGGGCCTTCCGCTCACTGCCCGCTTTC
CAGTCGGGAAACCTGTCGTGCCAGCTGCATTAACATGGTCATAGCTGTTTCCTTGCGTATTGGGCGCTCT
CCGCTTCCTCGCTCACTGACTCGCTGCGCTCGGTCGTTCGGGTAAAGCCTGGGGTGCCTAATGAGCAAAA
GGCCAGCAAAAGGCCAGGAACCGTAAAAAGGCCGCGTTGCTGGCGTTTTTCCATAGGCTCCGCCCCCCTG
ACGAGCATCACAAAAATCGACGCTCAAGTCAGAGGTGGCGAAACCCGACAGGACTATAAAGATACCAGGC
GTTTCCCCCTGGAAGCTCCCTCGTGCGCTCTCCTGTTCCGACCCTGCCGCTTACCGGATACCTGTCCGCC
TTTCTCCCTTCGGGAAGCGTGGCGCTTTCTCATAGCTCACGCTGTAGGTATCTCAGTTCGGTGTAGGTCG
TTCGCTCCAAGCTGGGCTGTGTGCACGAACCCCCCGTTCAGCCCGACCGCTGCGCCTTATCCGGTAACTA
TCGTCTTGAGTCCAACCCGGTAAGACACGACTTATCGCCACTGGCAGCAGCCACTGGTAACAGGATTAGC
AGAGCGAGGTATGTAGGCGGTGCTACAGAGTTCTTGAAGTGGTGGCCTAACTACGGCTACACTAGAAGAA
CAGTATTTGGTATCTGCGCTCTGCTGAAGCCAGTTACCTTCGGAAAAAGAGTTGGTAGCTCTTGATCCGG
CAAACAAACCACCGCTGGTAGCGGTGGTTTTTTTGTTTGCAAGCAGCAGATTACGCGCAGAAAAAAAGGA
TCTCAAGAAGATCCTTTGATCTTTTCTACGGGGTCTGACGCTCAGTGGAACGAAAACTCACGTTAAGGGA
TTTTGGTCATGAGATTATCAAAAAGGATCTTCACCTAGATCCTTTTAAATTAAAAATGAAGTTTTAAATC
AATCTAAAGTATATATGAGTAAACTTGGTCTGACAGTTACCAATGCTTAATCAGTGAGGCACCTATCTCA
GCGATCTGTCTATTTCGTTCATCCATAGTTGCCTGACTCCCCGTCGTGTAGATAACTACGATACGGGAGG
GCTTACCATCTGGCCCCAGTGCTGCAATGATACCGCGAGAACCACGCTCACCGGCTCCAGATTTATCAGC
AATAAACCAGCCAGCCGGAAGGGCCGAGCGCAGAAGTGGTCCTGCAACTTTATCCGCCTCCATCCAGTCT
ATTAATTGTTGCCGGGAAGCTAGAGTAAGTAGTTCGCCAGTTAATAGTTTGCGCAACGTTGTTGCCATTG
CTACAGGCATCGTGGTGTCACGCTCGTCGTTTGGTATGGCTTCATTCAGCTCCGGTTCCCAACGATCAAG
GCGAGTTACATGATCCCCCATGTTGTGCAAAAAAGCGGTTAGCTCCTTCGGTCCTCCGATCGTTGTCAGA
AGTAAGTTGGCCGCAGTGTTATCACTCATGGTTATGGCAGCACTGCATAATTCTCTTACTGTCATGCCAT
CCGTAAGATGCTTTTCTGTGACTGGTGAGTACTCAACCAAGTCATTCTGAGAATAGTGTATGCGGCGACC
GAGTTGCTCTTGCCCGGCGTCAATACGGGATAATACCGCGCCACATAGCAGAACTTTAAAAGTGCTCATC
ATTGGAAAACGTTCTTCGGGGCGAAAACTCTCAAGGATCTTACCGCTGTTGAGATCCAGTTCGATGTAAC
CCACTCGTGCACCCAACTGATCTTCAGCATCTTTTACTTTCACCAGCGTTTCTGGGTGAGCAAAAACAGG
AAGGCAAAATGCCGCAAAAAAGGGAATAAGGGCGACACGGAAATGTTGAATACTCATACTCTTCCTTTTT
CAATATTATTGAAGCATTTATCAGGGTTATTGTCTCATGAGCGGATACATATTTGAATGTATTTAGAAAA
ATAAACAAATAGGGGTTCCGCGCACATTTCCCCGAAAAGTGCCACCTAAATTGTAAGCGTTAATATTTTG
TTAAAATTCGCGTTAAATTTTTGTTAAATCAGCTCATTTTTTAACCAATAGGCCGAAATCGGCAAAATCC
CTTATAAATCAAAAGAATAGACCGAGATAGGGTTGAGTGGCCGCTACAGGGCGCTCCCATTCGCCATTCA
GGCTGCGCAACTGTTGGGAAGGGCGTTTCGGTGCGGGCCTCTTCGCTATTACGCCAGCTGGCGAAAGGGG
GATGTGCTGCAAGGCGATTAAGTTGGGTAACGCCAGGGTTTTCCCAGTCACGACGTTGTAAAACGACGGC
CAGTGAGCGCGACGTAATACGACTCACTATAGGGCGAATTGGCGGAAGGCCGTCAAGGCCGTGACGTTAA
AACTATTAAGCCATCCAATCGACCGTTAGTCGAATCAGGACCGCTGGTGCGAGAAGCCGCGAAGTATGGC
GAATGCATCGTATAACGTGTGGAGTCCGCTCATTAGAGCGTCATGTTTAGACAAGAAAGCTACATATTTA
ATTGATCCCGATGATTTTATTGATAAATTGACCCTAACTCCATACACGGTATTCTACAATGGCGGGGTTT
TGGTCAAAATTTCCGGACTGCGATTGTACATGCTGTTAACGGCTCCGCCCACTATTAATGAAATTAAAAA
TTCCAATTTTAAAAAACGCAGCAAGAGAAACATTTGTATGAAAGAATGCGTAGAAGGAAAGAAAAATGTC
GTGGACATGCTGAACAACAAGATTAATATGCCTCCGTGTATAAAAAAAATATTGAACGATTTGAAAGAAA
ACAATGTACCGCGCGGCGGTATGTACAGGAAGAGGTTTATACTAAACTGTTACATTGCAAACGTGGTTTC
GTGTGCCAAGTGTGAAAACCGATGTTTAATCAAGGCTCTGACGCATTTCTACAACCACGACTCCAAGTGT
GTGGGTGAAGTCATGCATCTTTTAATCAAATCCCAAGATGTGTATAAACCACCAAACTGCCAAAAAATGA
AAACTGTGGACAAGCTCTGTCCGTTTGCTGGCAACTGCAAGGGTCTCAATCCTATTTGTAATTATTGAAT
AATAAAACAATTATAAATGCTAAATTTGTTTTTTATTAACGATACAAACCAAACGCAACAAGAACATTTG
TAGTATTATCTATAATTGAAAACGCGTAGTTATAATCGCTGAGGTAATATTTAAAATCATTTTCAAATGA
TTCACAGTTAATTTGCGACAATATAATTTTATTTTCACATAAACTAGACGCCTTGTCGTCTTCTTCTTCG
TATTCCTTCTCTTTTTCATTTTTCTCCTCATAAAAATTAACATAGTTATTATCGTATCCATATATGTATC
TATCGTATAGAGTAAATTTTTTGTTGTCATAAATATATATGTCTTTTTTAATGGGGTGTATAGTACCGCT
GCGCATAGTTTTTCTGTAATTTACAACAGTGCTATTTTCTGGTAGTTCTTCGGAGTGTGTTGCTTTAATT
ATTAAATTTATATAATCAATGAATTTGGGATCGTCGGTTTTGTACAATATGTTGCCGGCATAGTACGCAG
CTTCTTCTAGTTCAATTACACCATTTTTTAGCAGCACCGGATTAACATAACTTTCCAAAATGTTGTACGA
ACCGTTAAACAAAAACAGTTCACCTCCCTTTTCTATACTATTGTCTGCGAGCAGTTGTTTGTTGTTAAAA
ATAACAGCCATTGTAATGAGACGCACAAACTAATATCACAAGCTGCCACCATTTTGTTCGCCCAGGACTC
TAGCTATAGTTCTAGTGGTTGGCTACGTATACTCCGGAATATTAATAG
